>Addgene plasmid #170228 | LV_EF1a_FLAG-Mkk7-JNK2-P2A-Hygro_Barcode | addgene full sequence | sequence record 334409 | Addgene NGS Result
GTCGACGGATCGGGAGATCTCCCGATCCCCTATGGTGCACTCTCAGTACAATCTGCTCTGATGCCGCATA
GTTAAGCCAGTATCTGCTCCCTGCTTGTGTGTTGGAGGTCGCTGAGTAGTGCGCGAGCAAAATTTAAGCT
ACAACAAGGCAAGGCTTGACCGACAATTGCATGAAGAATCTGCTTAGGGTTAGGCGTTTTGCGCTGCTTC
GCGATGTACGGGCCAGATATACGCGTTGACATTGATTATTGACTAGTTATTAATAGTAATCAATTACGGG
GTCATTAGTTCATAGCCCATATATGGAGTTCCGCGTTACATAACTTACGGTAAATGGCCCGCCTGGCTGA
CCGCCCAACGACCCCCGCCCATTGACGTCAATAATGACGTATGTTCCCATAGTAACGCCAATAGGGACTT
TCCATTGACGTCAATGGGTGGAGTATTTACGGTAAACTGCCCACTTGGCAGTACATCAAGTGTATCATAT
GCCAAGTACGCCCCCTATTGACGTCAATGACGGTAAATGGCCCGCCTGGCATTATGCCCAGTACATGACC
TTATGGGACTTTCCTACTTGGCAGTACATCTACGTATTAGTCATCGCTATTACCATGGTGATGCGGTTTT
GGCAGTACATCAATGGGCGTGGATAGCGGTTTGACTCACGGGGATTTCCAAGTCTCCACCCCATTGACGT
CAATGGGAGTTTGTTTTGGCACCAAAATCAACGGGACTTTCCAAAATGTCGTAACAACTCCGCCCCATTG
ACGCAAATGGGCGGTAGGCGTGTACGGTGGGAGGTCTATATAAGCAGCGCGTTTTGCCTGTACTGGGTCT
CTCTGGTTAGACCAGATCTGAGCCTGGGAGCTCTCTGGCTAACTAGGGAACCCACTGCTTAAGCCTCAAT
AAAGCTTGCCTTGAGTGCTTCAAGTAGTGTGTGCCCGTCTGTTGTGTGACTCTGGTAACTAGAGATCCCT
CAGACCCTTTTAGTCAGTGTGGAAAATCTCTAGCAGTGGCGCCCGAACAGGGACTTGAAAGCGAAAGGGA
AACCAGAGGAGCTCTCTCGACGCAGGACTCGGCTTGCTGAAGCGCGCACGGCAAGAGGCGAGGGGCGGCG
ACTGGTGAGTACGCCAAAAATTTTGACTAGCGGAGGCTAGAAGGAGAGAGATGGGTGCGAGAGCGTCAGT
ATTAAGCGGGGGAGAATTAGATCGCGATGGGAAAAAATTCGGTTAAGGCCAGGGGGAAAGAAAAAATATA
AATTAAAACATATAGTATGGGCAAGCAGGGAGCTAGAACGATTCGCAGTTAATCCTGGCCTGTTAGAAAC
ATCAGAAGGCTGTAGACAAATACTGGGACAGCTACAACCATCCCTTCAGACAGGATCAGAAGAACTTAGA
TCATTATATAATACAGTAGCAACCCTCTATTGTGTGCATCAAAGGATAGAGATAAAAGACACCAAGGAAG
CTTTAGACAAGATAGAGGAAGAGCAAAACAAAAGTAAGACCACCGCACAGCAAGCGGCCGCTGATCTTCA
GACCTGGAGGAGGAGATATGAGGGACAATTGGAGAAGTGAATTATATAAATATAAAGTAGTAAAAATTGA
ACCATTAGGAGTAGCACCCACCAAGGCAAAGAGAAGAGTGGTGCAGAGAGAAAAAAGAGCAGTGGGAATA
GGAGCTTTGTTCCTTGGGTTCTTGGGAGCAGCAGGAAGCACTATGGGCGCAGCGTCAATGACGCTGACGG
TACAGGCCAGACAATTATTGTCTGGTATAGTGCAGCAGCAGAACAATTTGCTGAGGGCTATTGAGGCGCA
ACAGCATCTGTTGCAACTCACAGTCTGGGGCATCAAGCAGCTCCAGGCAAGAATCCTGGCTGTGGAAAGA
TACCTAAAGGATCAACAGCTCCTGGGGATTTGGGGTTGCTCTGGAAAACTCATTTGCACCACTGCTGTGC
CTTGGAATGCTAGTTGGAGTAATAAATCTCTGGAACAGATTTGGAATCACACGACCTGGATGGAGTGGGA
CAGAGAAATTAACAATTACACAAGCTTAATACACTCCTTAATTGAAGAATCGCAAAACCAGCAAGAAAAG
AATGAACAAGAATTATTGGAATTAGATAAATGGGCAAGTTTGTGGAATTGGTTTAACATAACAAATTGGC
TGTGGTATATAAAATTATTCATAATGATAGTAGGAGGCTTGGTAGGTTTAAGAATAGTTTTTGCTGTACT
TTCTATAGTGAATAGAGTTAGGCAGGGATATTCACCATTATCGTTTCAGACCCACCTCCCAACCCCGAGG
GGACCCGACAGGCCCGAAGGAATAGAAGAAGAAGGTGGAGAGAGAGACAGAGACAGATCCATTCGATTAG
TGAACGGATCGGCACTGCGTGCGCCAATTCTGCAGACAAATGGCAGTATTCATCCACAATTTTAAAAGAA
AAGGGGGGATTGGGGGGTACAGTGCAGGGGAAAGAATAGTAGACATAATAGCAACAGACATACAAACTAA
AGAATTACAAAAACAAATTACAAAAATTCAAAATTTTCGGGTTTATTACAGGGACAGCAGAGATCCAGTT
TGGTTAATTAATCGATAAGCTTTGCAAAGATGGATAAAGTTTTAAACAGAGAGGAATCTTTGCAGCTAAT
GGACCTTCTAGGTCTTGAAAGGAGTGGGAATTGGCTCCGGTGCCCGTCAGTGGGCAGAGCGCACATCGCC
CACAGTCCCCGAGAAGTTGGGGGGAGGGGTCGGCAATTGAACCGGTGCCTAGAGAAGGTGGCGCGGGGTA
AACTGGGAAAGTGATGTCGTGTACTGGCTCCGCCTTTTTCCCGAGGGTGGGGGAGAACCGTATATAAGTG
CAGTAGTCGCCGTGAACGTTCTTTTTCGCAACGGGTTTGCCGCCAGAACACAGGTAAGTGCCGTGTGTGG
TTCCCGCGGGCCTGGCCTCTTTACGGGTTATGGCCCTTGCGTGCCTTGAATTACTTCCACCTGGCTGCAG
TACGTGATTCTTGATCCCGAGCTTCGGGTTGGAAGTGGGTGGGAGAGTTCGAGGCCTTGCGCTTAAGGAG
CCCCTTCGCCTCGTGCTTGAGTTGAGGCCTGGCCTGGGCGCTGGGGCCGCCGCGTGCGAATCTGGTGGCA
CCTTCGCGCCTGTCTCGCTGCTTTCGATAAGTCTCTAGCCATTTAAAATTTTTGATGACCTGCTGCGACG
CTTTTTTTCTGGCAAGATAGTCTTGTAAATGCGGGCCAAGATCTGCACACTGGTATTTCGGTTTTTGGGG
CCGCGGGCGGCGACGGGGCCCGTGCGTCCCAGCGCACATGTTCGGCGAGGCGGGGCCTGCGAGCGCGGCC
ACCGAGAATCGGACGGGGGTAGTCTCAAGCTGGCCGGCCTGCTCTGGTGCCTGGCCTCGCGCCGCCGTGT
ATCGCCCCGCCCTGGGCGGCAAGGCTGGCCCGGTCGGCACCAGTTGCGTGAGCGGAAAGATGGCCGCTTC
CCGGCCCTGCTGCAGGGAGCTCAAAATGGAGGACGCGGCGCTCGGGAGAGCGGGCGGGTGAGTCACCCAC
ACAAAGGAAAAGGGCCTTTCCGTCCTCAGCCGTCGCTTCATGTGACTCCACGGAGTACCGGGCGCCGTCC
AGGCACCTCGATTAGTTCTCGAGCTTTTGGAGTACGTCGTCTTTAGGTTGGGGGGAGGGGTTTTATGCGA
TGGAGTTTCCCCACACTGAGTGGGTGGAGACTGAAGTTAGGCCAGCTTGGCACTTGATGTAATTCTCCTT
GGAATTTGCCCTTTTTGAGTTTGGATCTTGGTTCATTCTCAAGCCTCAGACAGTGGTTCAAAGTTTTTTT
CTTCCATTTCAGGTGTCGTGAGGAATTAGCTTGGTACTAATACGACTCACTATAGGGAGACCCAAGCTGG
CTAGGTAAGCTTGATATCGAATTCCTGCAGCCCGGGGGATCCCGCCACCATGGACTACAAAGACGATGAT
GACAAAATGGCGGCGTCCTCCCTGGAGCAGAAGCTGTCCCGCCTGGAAGCCAAGCTGAAGCAGGAGAACC
GTGAGGCCCGCAGGAGGATCGACCTCAACTTGGATATCAGCCCACAGCGGCCCAGGCCCACCCTGCAACT
CCCACTGGCCAACGATGGGGGCAGCCGCTCACCATCCTCAGAGAGCTCCCCACAGCACCCTACACCCCCC
ACCCGGCCCCGCCACATGCTGGGGCTCCCATCAACCTTGTTCACACCGCGCAGTATGGAGAGCATCGAGA
TTGACCAGAAGCTGCAGGAGATCATGAAGCAGACAGGGTACCTGACTATCGGGGGCCAGCGTTATCAGGC
AGAAATCAATGACTTGGAGAACTTGGGTGAGATGGGCAGTGGTACCTGTGGTCAGGTGTGGAAGATGCGG
TTCCGGAAGACAGGCCACATCATTGCTGTTAAGCAAATGCGGCGCTCTGGGAACAAGGAAGAGAATAAGC
GCATTTTGATGGACCTGGATGTAGTACTCAAGAGCCATGACTGCCCTTACATCGTTCAGTGCTTTGGCAC
CTTCATCACCAACACAGACGTCTTTATTGCCATGGAGCTCATGGGCACATGTGCAGAGAAGCTGAAGAAA
CGAATGCAGGGCCCCATTCCAGAGCGAATCCTGGGCAAGATGACTGTGGCGATTGTGAAAGCACTGTACT
ATCTGAAGGAGAAGCATGGCGTCATCCATCGCGATGTCAAACCCTCCAACATCCTGCTAGATGAGCGGGG
CCAGATCAAGCTCTGTGACTTTGGCATCAGTGGCCGCCTTGTTGACTCCAAAGCCAAAACACGGAGTGCT
GGCTGTGCTGCCTATATGGCTCCCGAGCGCATCGACCCTCCAGATCCCACCAAGCCTGACTATGACATCC
GAGCTGATGTGTGGAGCCTGGGCATCTCACTGGTGGAGCTGGCAACAGGACAGTTCCCCTATAAGAACTG
CAAGACGGACTTTGAGGTCCTCACCAAAGTCCTACAGGAAGAGCCCCCACTCCTGCCTGGTCACATGGGC
TTCTCAGGGGACTTCCAGTCATTTGTCAAAGACTGCCTTACTAAAGATCACAGGAAGAGACCAAAGTATA
ATAAGCTACTTGAACACAGCTTCATCAAGCACTATGAGATACTCGAGGTGGATGTCGCGTCCTGGTTTAA
GGATGTCATGGCGAAGACCGAGTCCCCAAGGACTAGTGGAGTCCTGAGTCAGCACCATCTGCCCTTCTTC
AGTGGGAGTCTGGAGGAGTCTCCCACTTCCCCACCTTCTCCCAAGTCCTTCCCTCTGTCACCAGCCATCC
CTCACGAAATTCTGAGCCGTCGTCCGAGTTACCGTAAAGGATCCATGAGCGACAGTAAATGTGACAGTCA
GTTTTATAGTGTGCAAGTGGCAGACTCAACCTTCACTGTCCTAAAACGTTACCAGCAGCTGAAACCAATT
GGCTCTGGGGCCCAAGGGATTGTTTGTGCTGCATTTGATACAGTTCTTGGGATAAATGTTGCAGTCAAGA
AACTAAGCCGTCCTTTTCAGAACCAAACTCATGCAAAGAGAGCTTATCGTGAACTTGTCCTCTTAAAATG
TGTCAATCATAAAAATATAATTAGTTTGTTAAATGTGTTTACACCACAAAAAACTCTAGAAGAATTTCAA
GATGTGTATTTGGTTATGGAATTAATGGATGCTAACTTATGTCAGGTTATTCACATGGAGCTGGATCATG
AAAGAATGTCCTACCTTCTTTACCAGATGCTTTGTGGTATTAAACATCTGCATTCAGCTGGTATAATTCA
TAGAGATTTGAAGCCTAGCAACATTGTTGTGAAATCAGACTGCACCCTGAAGATCCTTGACTTTGGCCTG
GCCCGGACAGCGTGCACTAACTTCATGATGACCCCTTACGTGGTGACACGGTACTACCGGGCGCCCGAAG
TCATCCTGGGTATGGGCTACAAAGAGAACGTTGATATCTGGTCAGTGGGTTGCATCATGGGAGAGCTGGT
GAAAGGTTGTGTGATATTCCAAGGCACTGACCATATTGATCAGTGGAATAAAGTTATTGAGCAGCTGGGA
ACACCATCAGCAGAGTTCATGAAGAAACTTCAGCCAACTGTGAGGAATTATGTCGAAAACAGACCAAAGT
ATCCTGGAATCAAATTTGAAGAACTCTTTCCAGATTGGATATTCCCATCAGAATCTGAGCGAGACAAAAT
AAAAACAAGTCAAGCCAGAGATCTGTTATCAAAAATGTTAGTGATTGATCCTGACAAGCGGATCTCTGTA
GACGAAGCTCTGCGTCACCCATACATCACTGTTTGGTATGACCCCGCCGAAGCAGGGATCCGGCGCAACA
AACTTCTCTCTGCTGAAACAAGCCGGAGATGTCGAAGAGAATCCTGGACCGATGAAAAAGCCTGAACTCA
CCGCGACGTCTGTCGAGAAGTTTCTGATCGAAAAGTTCGACAGCGTCTCCGACCTGATGCAGCTCTCGGA
GGGCGAAGAATCTCGTGCTTTCAGCTTCGATGTAGGAGGGCGTGGATATGTCCTGCGGGTAAATAGCTGC
GCCGATGGTTTCTACAAAGATCGTTATGTTTATCGGCACTTTGCATCGGCCGCGCTCCCGATTCCGGAAG
TGCTTGACATTGGGGAATTCAGCGAGAGCCTGACCTATTGCATCTCCCGCCGTGCACAGGGTGTCACGTT
GCAAGACCTGCCTGAAACCGAACTGCCCGCTGTTCTGCAGCCGGTCGCGGAGGCCATGGATGCGATCGCT
GCGGCCGATCTTAGCCAGACGAGCGGGTTCGGCCCATTCGGACCGCAAGGAATCGGTCAATACACTACAT
GGCGTGATTTCATATGCGCGATTGCTGATCCCCATGTGTATCACTGGCAAACTGTGATGGACGACACCGT
CAGTGCGTCCGTCGCGCAGGCTCTCGATGAGCTGATGCTTTGGGCCGAGGACTGCCCCGAAGTCCGGCAC
CTCGTGCACGCGGATTTCGGCTCCAACAATGTCCTGACGGACAATGGCCGCATAACAGCGGTCATTGACT
GGAGCGAGGCGATGTTCGGGGATTCCCAATACGAGGTCGCCAACATCTTCTTCTGGAGGCCGTGGTTGGC
TTGTATGGAGCAGCAGACGCGCTACTTCGAGCGGAGGCATCCGGAGCTTGCAGGATCGCCGCGGCTCCGG
GCGTATATGCTCCGCATTGGTCTTGACCAACTCTATCAGAGCTTGGTTGACGGCAATTTCGATGATGCAG
CTTGGGCGCAGGGTCGATGCGACGCAATCGTCCGATCCGGAGCCGGGACTGTCGGGCGTACACAAATCGC
CCGCAGAAGCGCGGCCGTCTGGACCGATGGCTGTGTAGAAGTACTCGCCGATAGTGGAAACCGACGCCCC
AGCACTCGTCCGAGGGCAAAGGAATAAGTTGGAACTATTTCCTGGCTGTTACGCGACCCATGCAAATGTA
ATCTCCTACTGACGGGCTTGTTAAACAGTGAACCGCCCGCCCCACGACCCGCAGCGCCCGACCGAAAGGA
GCGCACGACCCCATGCATCGAACAAAAGAAAAGGGGGGACTGGAAGGGCTAATTCACTCCCAACGAAGAC
AAGATATCATAACTTCGTATAGCATACATTATACGAAGTTATCGGCTAGCTGGTCCGGACTGTACTGGGT
CTCTCTGGTTAGACCAGATCTGAGCCTGGGAGCTCTCTGGCTAACTAGGGAACCCACTGCTTAAGCCTCA
ATAAAGCTTGCCTTGAGTGCTTCAAGTAGTGTGTGCCCGTCTGTTGTGTGACTCTGGTAACTAGAGATCC
CTCAGACCCTTTTAGTCAGTGTGGAAAATCTCTAGCAGGGCCCGTTTAAACCCGCTGATCAGCCTCGACT
GTGCCTTCTAGTTGCCAGCCATCTGTTGTTTGCCCCTCCCCCGTGCCTTCCTTGACCCTGGAAGGTGCCA
CTCCCACTGTCCTTTCCTAATAAAATGAGGAAATTGCATCGCATTGTCTGAGTAGGTGTCATTCTATTCT
GGGGGGTGGGGTGGGGCAGGACAGCAAGGGGGAGGATTGGGAAGACAATAGCAGGCATGCTGGGGATGCG
GTGGGCTCTATGGCTTCTGAGGCGGAAAGAACCAGCTGGGGCTCTAGGGGGTATCCCC
[124 nt withheld, positions 8179-8302]
C
[91 nt withheld, positions 8304-8394]
A
[49 nt withheld, positions 8396-8444]
CCTTTGACGTTGGAGTCCACGTTCTTT
[37 nt withheld, positions 8472-8508]
ACCCTATCTCGGTCTATTCTTTTGATTTATAAGGGATTTTGCCGATTTCGGCCTATTGGTTAAAAAATGA
GCTGATTTAACAAAAATTTAACGCGAATTAATTCTGTGGAATGTGTGTCAGTTAGGGTGTGGAAAGTCCC
CAGGCTCCCCAGCAGGCAGAAGTATGCAAAGCATGCATCTCAATTAGTCAGCAACCAGGTGTGGAAAGTC
CCCAGGCTCCCCAGCAGGCAGAAGTATGCAAAGCATGCATCTCAATTAGTCAGCAACCATAGTCCCGCCC
CTAACTCCGCCCATCCCGCCCCTAACTCCGCCCAGTTCCGCCCATTCTCCGCCCCATGGCTGACTAATTT
TTTTTATTTATGCAGAGGCCGAGGCCGCCTCTGCCTCTGAGCTATTCCAGAAGTAGTGAGGAGGCTTTTT
TGGAGGCCTAGGCTTTTGCAAAAAGCTCCCGGGAGCTTGTATATCCATTTTCGGATCTGATCAGCACGTG
TTGACAATTAATCATCGGCATAGTATATCGGCATAGTATAATACGACAAGGTGAGGAACTAAACCATGGC
CAAGTTGACCAGTGCCGTTCCGGTGCTCACCGCGCGCGACGTCGCCGGAGCGGTCGAGTTCTGGACCGAC
CGGCTCGGGTTCTCCCGGGACTTCGTGGAGGACGACTTCGCCGGTGTGGTCCGGGACGACGTGACCCTGT
TCATCAGCGCGGTCCAGGACCAGGTGGTGCCGGACAACACCCTGGCCTGGGTGTGGGTGCGCGGCCTGGA
CGAGCTGTACGCCGAGTGGTCGGAGGTCGTGTCCACGAACTTCCGGGACGCCTCCGGGCCGGCCATGACC
GAGATCGGCGAGCAGCCGTGGGGGCGGGAGTTCGCCCTGCGCGACCCGGCCGGCAACTGCGTGCACTTCG
TGGCCGAGGAGCAGGACTGACACGTGCTACGAGATTTCGATTCCACCGCCGCCTTCTATGAAAGGTTGGG
CTTCGGAATCGTTTTCCGGGACGCCGGCTGGATGATCCTCCAGCGCGGGGATCTCATGCTGGAGTTCTTC
GCCCACCCCAACTTGTTTATTGCAGCTTATAATGGTTACAAATAAAGCAATAGCATCACAAATTTCACAA
ATAAAGCATTTTTTTCACTGCATTCTAGTTGTGGTTTGTCCAAACTCATCAATGTATCTTATCATGTCTG
TATACCGTCGACCTCTAGCTAGAGCTTGGCGTAATCATGGTCATAGCTGTTTCCTGTGTGAAATTGTTAT
CCGCTCACAATTCCACACAACATACGAGCCGGAAGCATAAAGTGTAAAGCCTGGGGTGCCTAATGAGTGA
GCTAACTCACATTAATTGCGTTGCGCTCACTGCCCGCTTTCCAGTCGGGAAACCTGTCGTGCCAGCTGCA
TTAATGAATCGGCCAACGCGCGGGGAGAGGCGGTTTGCGTATTGGGCGCTCTTCCGCTTCCTCGCTCACT
GACTCGCTGCGCTCGGTCGTTCGGCTGCGGCGAGCGGTATCAGCTCACTCAAAGGCGGTAATACGGTTAT
CCACAGAATCAGGGGATAACGCAGGAAAGAACATGTGAGCAAAAGGCCAGCAAAAGGCCAGGAACCGTAA
AAAGGCCGCGTTGCTGGCGTTTTTCCATAGGCTCCGCCCCCCTGACGAGCATCACAAAAATCGACGCTCA
AGTCAGAGGTGGCGAAACCCGACAGGACTATAAAGATACCAGGCGTTTCCCCCTGGAAGCTCCCTCGTGC
GCTCTCCTGTTCCGACCCTGCCGCTTACCGGATACCTGTCCGCCTTTCTCCCTTCGGGAAGCGTGGCGCT
TTCTCATAGCTCACGCTGTAGGTATCTCAGTTCGGTGTAGGTCGTTCGCTCCAAGCTGGGCTGTGTGCAC
GAACCCCCCGTTCAGCCCGACCGCTGCGCCTTATCCGGTAACTATCGTCTTGAGTCCAACCCGGTAAGAC
ACGACTTATCGCCACTGGCAGCAGCCACTGGTAACAGGATTAGCAGAGCGAGGTATGTAGGCGGTGCTAC
AGAGTTCTTGAAGTGGTGGCCTAACTACGGCTACACTAGAAGAACAGTATTTGGTATCTGCGCTCTGCTG
AAGCCAGTTACCTTCGGAAAAAGAGTTGGTAGCTCTTGATCCGGCAAACAAACCACCGCTGGTAGCGGTG
GTTTTTTTGTTTGCAAGCAGCAGATTACGCGCAGAAAAAAAGGATCTCAAGAAGATCCTTTGATCTTTTC
TACGGGGTCTGACGCTCAGTGGAACGAAAACTCACGTTAAGGGATTTTGGTCATGAGATTATCAAAAAGG
ATCTTCACCTAGATCCTTTTAAATTAAAAATGAAGTTTTAAATCAATCTAAAGTATATATGAGTAAACTT
GGTCTGACAGTTACCAATGCTTAATCAGTGAGGCACCTATCTCAGCGATCTGTCTATTTCGTTCATCCAT
AGTTGCCTGACTCCCCGTCGTGTAGATAACTACGATACGGGAGGGCTTACCATCTGGCCCCAGTGCTGCA
ATGATACCGCGAGACCCACGCTCACCGGCTCCAGATTTATCAGCAATAAACCAGCCAGCCGGAAGGGCCG
AGCGCAGAAGTGGTCCTGCAACTTTATCCGCCTCCATCCAGTCTATTAATTGTTGCCGGGAAGCTAGAGT
AAGTAGTTCGCCAGTTAATAGTTTGCGCAACGTTGTTGCCATTGCTACAGGCATCGTGGTGTCACGCTCG
TCGTTTGGTATGGCTTCATTCAGCTCCGGTTCCCAACGATCAAGGCGAGTTACATGATCCCCCATGTTGT
GCAAAAAAGCGGTTAGCTCCTTCGGTCCTCCGATCGTTGTCAGAAGTAAGTTGGCCGCAGTGTTATCACT
CATGGTTATGGCAGCACTGCATAATTCTCTTACTGTCATGCCATCCGTAAGATGCTTTTCTGTGACTGGT
GAGTACTCAACCAAGTCATTCTGAGAATAGTGTATGCGGCGACCGAGTTGCTCTTGCCCGGCGTCAATAC
GGGATAATACCGCGCCACATAGCAGAACTTTAAAAGTGCTCATCATTGGAAAACGTTCTTCGGGGCGAAA
ACTCTCAAGGATCTTACCGCTGTTGAGATCCAGTTCGATGTAACCCACTCGTGCACCCAACTGATCTTCA
GCATCTTTTACTTTCACCAGCGTTTCTGGGTGAGCAAAAACAGGAAGGCAAAATGCCGCAAAAAAGGGAA
TAAGGGCGACACGGAAATGTTGAATACTCATACTCTTCCTTTTTCAATATTATTGAAGCATTTATCAGGG
TTATTGTCTCATGAGCGGATACATATTTGAATGTATTTAGAAAAATAAACAAATAGGGGTTCCGCGCACA
TTTCCCCGAAAAGTGCCACCTGAC
Features (pLannotate 1.2.2; 34 found; start..end, strand, type, name):
     31..83      -  misc_feature   bom (fragment): basis of mobility region from pBR322
    238..617     +  enhancer       CMV enhancer: human cytomegalovirus immediate early enhancer
    618..817     +  promoter       CMV promoter: human cytomegalovirus (CMV) immediate early promoter
    835..1015    +  LTR            5' LTR (truncated): truncated 5' long terminal repeat (LTR) from HIV-1
   1062..1187    +  misc_feature   HIV-1 Ψ: packaging signal of human immunodeficiency virus type 1
   1171..1534    +  CDS            HIV-1 gag (fragment): gag protein from human immunodeficiency virus 1; gag
   1680..1913    +  misc_feature   RRE: The Rev response element (RRE) of HIV-1 allows for Rev-dependent mRNA export from the nucleus to the cytoplasm.
   2290..2390    +  CDS            Rev (fragment): human immunodeficiency virus 1 (HIV-1) Rev protein; rev; enhances nuclear export of unspliced and incompletely spliced viral mRNAs
   2440..2557    +  misc_feature   cPPT/CTS: central polypurine tract and central termination sequence of HIV-1
   2620..2686    +  CDS            small t antigen (fragment): SV40 (simian virus 40) small t antigen
   2693..3871    +  promoter       EF-1α promoter: strong constitutive promoter for human elongation factor EF-1α
   3888..3906    +  promoter       T7 promoter: promoter for bacteriophage T7 RNA polymerase
   3926..3962    -  misc_feature   MCS (fragment): pBluescript multiple cloning site
   3997..5250    +  CDS            Map2k7: MP2K7_RAT - Experimental evidence at protein level: Swiss-Prot protein existence level 1. Dual specificity protein kinase which acts as an essential component of the MAP kinase signal transduction pathway. Essential component of the stress-activated protein kinase/c-Jun N-terminal kinase (SAP/JNK) signaling pathway. With MAP2K4/MKK4, is the one of the only known kinase to directly activate the stress-activated protein kinase/c-Jun N-terminal kinases MAPK8/JNK1, MAPK9/JNK2 and MAPK10/JNK3. MAP2K4/MKK4 and MAP2K7/MKK7 both activate the JNKs by phosphorylation, but they differ in their preference
   5365..6354    +  CDS            MAPK9 (fragment): MK09_HUMAN - Also known as JNK2, PRKM9, SAPK1A. Experimental evidence at protein level: Swiss-Prot protein existence level 1. MAPK9 isoforms display different binding patterns: alpha-1 and alpha-2 preferentially bind to JUN, whereas beta-1 and beta-2 bind to ATF2. However, there is no correlation between binding and phosphorylation, which is achieved at about the same efficiency by all isoforms. JUNB is not a substrate for JNK2 alpha-2, and JUND binds only weakly to it. From Homo sapiens (Human).
   6422..7444    +  CDS            hph: KHYB_ECOLX - Experimental evidence at protein level: Swiss-Prot protein existence level 1. The aminoglycoside phosphotransferases achieve inactivation of their antibiotic substrates by phosphorylation. Only phosphorylates hygromycin and closely related compounds such as demethyl analogs and destomycin. From Escherichia coli.
   7528..7641    +  CDS            nef (fragment): NEF_HV1LA - Experimental evidence at protein level: Swiss-Prot protein existence level 1. Extracellular Nef protein targets CD4(+) T-lymphocytes for apoptosis by interacting with CXCR4 surface receptors. From Human immunodeficiency virus type 1 group M subtype B (isolate Lai) (HIV-1).
   7639..7672    +  protein_bind   loxP: Cre-mediated recombination occurs in the 8-bp core sequence (GCATACAT). Cre recombinase
   7697..7877    +  LTR            5' LTR (truncated): truncated 5' long terminal repeat (LTR) from HIV-1
   7909..8133    +  polyA_signal   bGH poly(A) signal: bovine growth hormone polyadenylation signal
   8137..8158    +  promoter       SV40 promoter (fragment): SV40 enhancer and early promoter
   8179..8607    +  rep_origin     f1 ori (sequence partly withheld): f1 bacteriophage origin of replication; arrow indicates direction of (+) strand synthesis
   8621..8950    +  promoter       SV40 promoter: SV40 enhancer and early promoter
   8998..9045    +  promoter       EM7 promoter: synthetic bacterial promoter&nbsp
   9064..9438    +  CDS            BleoR: antibiotic-binding protein; Sh ble from Streptoalloteichus hindustanus; confers resistance to bleomycin, phleomycin, and Zeocin™
   9448..9573    +  CDS            ble (fragment): BLE_KLEPN - Experimental evidence at protein level: Swiss-Prot protein existence level 1. Binding protein with a strong affinity to the bleomycin family of antibiotics. Binds to CL990; an antimitotic-antibiotic compound. From Klebsiella pneumoniae.
   9568..9689    +  polyA_signal   SV40 poly(A) signal: SV40 polyadenylation signal
   9760..9782    -  protein_bind   lac operator (fragment): The lac repressor binds to the lac operator to inhibit transcription in E. coli. This inhibition can be relieved by adding lactose or isopropyl-β-D-thiogalactopyranoside (IPTG). lac repressor encoded by lacI
   9786..9816    -  promoter       lac promoter: promoter for the E. coli lac operon
   9831..9852    -  protein_bind   CAP binding site: CAP binding activates transcription in the presence of cAMP. E. coli catabolite activator protein
   9865..9957    -  CDS            lacI (fragment): lac repressor; lacI; The lac repressor binds to the lac operator to inhibit transcription in E. coli. This inhibition can be relieved by adding lactose or isopropyl-β-D-thiogalactopyranoside (IPTG).
  10140..10728   -  rep_origin     ori: high-copy-number ColE1/pMB1/pBR322/pUC origin of replication
  10899..11759   -  CDS            AmpR: β-lactamase; bla; confers resistance to ampicillin, carbenicillin, and related antibiotics
  11760..11864   -  promoter       AmpR promoter: bla
