[The description below was written by a language model from this plasmid's Addgene catalogue record and pLannotate feature annotations shown in this document.]
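Description:
LV_EF1a_FLAG-Mkk7-JNK2-P2A-Hygro_Barcode is an HIV-1-based lentiviral transfer plasmid of about 11.9 kb for stable expression of a kinase fusion in mammalian cells; the parental backbone is not named in the record. It is propagated in E. coli at high copy from a ColE1/pUC-type origin under ampicillin selection (AmpR), and the backbone also carries an f1 origin and an SV40/EM7-driven bleomycin/Zeocin resistance cassette outside the viral region. The viral genome is transcribed from a CMV enhancer/promoter fused to a truncated 5' LTR. This is followed by the Ψ packaging signal with a gag fragment, the RRE for Rev-dependent nuclear export, and the cPPT/CTS. It ends in a truncated 3' LTR region that contains a loxP site, followed by a bGH polyadenylation signal.

The payload is driven by the constitutive human EF-1α promoter. It encodes an N-terminally FLAG-tagged fusion of mouse Map2k7 (Mkk7) to human MAPK9 (JNK2). Mkk7 is the upstream kinase that directly phosphorylates and activates JNKs, so tethering it to its substrate would be expected to promote JNK2 activity, although the record itself does not say this. The fusion is linked through a P2A self-cleaving peptide, named in the construct title but not annotated in the feature table, to the hygromycin phosphotransferase gene. Both proteins are therefore made from one transcript, and transduced cells can be selected with hygromycin. The vector also carries a barcode that allows the transcript to be detected in single-cell RNA-seq; its position is not annotated. The ORF derives in part from a cancer pathway ORF collection, and the construct was made for multiplexed screens of oncogenic genes and variants across lineages in teratomas.
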