Addgene plasmid #170228: LV_EF1a_FLAG-Mkk7-JNK2-P2A-Hygro_Barcode
Purpose: Barcoded lentiviral vector to express Mkk7-JNK2 fusion in mammalian cells under control of EF1a promoter. Barcoded for transcript detection in single cell RNA-seq
Depositing lab: Prashant Mali. Depositing organization: University of California, San Diego (UCSD). Publication: Charting oncogenicity of genes and variants across lineages via multiplexed screens in teratomas. Parekh U, McDonald D, Dailamy A, Wu Y, Cordes T, Zhang K, Tipps A, Metallo C, Mali P. iScience. 2021 Sep 20;24(10):103149. doi: 10.1016/j.isci.2021.103149. eCollection 2021 Oct 22. PubMed 34646987.
Backbone
  Vector backbone: Unknown
  Backbone size w/o insert (bp): 9514
  Vector type: Lentiviral
  Selectable markers: Hygromycin
Growth in bacteria
  Bacterial resistance: Ampicillin, 100 μg/mL
  Growth temperature: 37°C
  Growth strain: NEB Stable
  Copy number: High Copy
Gene/Insert
  Gene/Insert name: Map2k7-MAPK9 fusion
  Species: H. sapiens (human), M. musculus (mouse)
  Insert size (bp): 2386
  Mutation: Fusion
  Entrez Gene: MAPK9 (a.k.a. JNK-55, JNK2, JNK2A, JNK2ALPHA, JNK2B, JNK2BETA, PRKM9, SAPK, SAPK1a, p54a, p54aSAPK); Map2k7 (a.k.a. 5930412N11Rik, JNKK 2, Jnkk, Jnkk2, MAPKK 7, MEK 7, Mapkk7, Mek7, Mkk7, Prkm, Prkmk7, sek, sek2)
  Promoter: EF1a
  Tag / fusion protein: FLAG (N terminal on insert)
  Cloning method: Gibson Cloning
  Sequencing primers: 5′ 5'-ttctcaagcctcagacagtgg-3'
Resource information
  A portion of this plasmid was derived from a plasmid made by: Sabatini and Wood Cancer Pathways ORFs Kit (#1000000072)
Terms and licenses: Academic/Nonprofit Terms; Industry Terms: Not Available to Industry
How to cite: LV_EF1a_FLAG-Mkk7-JNK2-P2A-Hygro_Barcode was a gift from Prashant Mali (Addgene plasmid # 170228 ; http://n2t.net/addgene:170228 ; RRID:Addgene_170228)
